Addgene plasmid #157003: pD649-HAsp-MDGA1-Fc(DAPA)-AviTag-6xHis
Purpose: Mammalian expression of cell-surface protein extracellular domain fused to Fc(DAPA)-Avi-6xHis. Protein is secreted from cells.
Depositing lab: Chris Garcia. Depositing organization: Stanford University. Publication: A Human IgSF Cell-Surface Interactome Reveals a Complex Network of Protein-Protein Interactions. Wojtowicz WM, Vielmetter J, Fernandes RA, Siepe DH, Eastman CL, Chisholm GB, Cox S, Klock H, Anderson PW, Rue SM, Miller JJ, Glaser SM, Bragstad ML, Vance J, Lam AW, Lesley SA, Zinn K, Garcia KC. Cell. 2020 Aug 20;182(4):1027-1043.e17. doi: 10.1016/j.cell.2020.07.025. PubMed 32822567.
Backbone
  Vector backbone: pD649
  Backbone size w/o insert (bp): 6106
  Vector type: Mammalian Expression
Growth in bacteria
  Bacterial resistance: Ampicillin, 100 μg/mL
  Growth temperature: 37°C
  Growth strain: DH5alpha
  Copy number: High Copy
Gene/Insert
  Gene/Insert name: MDGA1
  Species: H. sapiens (human)
  Insert size (bp): 2733
  Mutation: Fc region of human IgG contains D265A and P329A mutations (DAPA)
  Entrez Gene: MDGA1 (a.k.a. GPIM, MAMDC3)
  Promoter: CMV/SP6
  Tag / fusion protein: Fc(DAPA)-AviTag-6xHis (C terminal on backbone)
  Cloning method: Restriction Enzyme; 5′ cloning site GCGGCCGC (not destroyed); 3′ cloning site GGCGCGCC (not destroyed)
  Sequencing primers: 5′ ATTTAGGTGACACTATAG; 3′ CACGTACCAGTTGAACTTCACC
Resource information
  A portion of this plasmid was derived from a plasmid made by: synthesis by ThermoFisher
Terms and licenses: Academic/Nonprofit Terms; Industry Terms: Not Available to Industry
Depositor comments: Some plasmids in this collection may have an IS4-like element ISVsa5 family transposase upstream of the CMV promoter.
How to cite: pD649-HAsp-MDGA1-Fc(DAPA)-AviTag-6xHis was a gift from Chris Garcia (Addgene plasmid # 157003 ; http://n2t.net/addgene:157003 ; RRID:Addgene_157003)
