[The description below was written by a language model from this plasmid's Addgene catalogue record and pLannotate feature annotations shown in this document.]
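Description:
pD649-HAsp-MDGA1-Fc(DAPA)-AviTag-6xHis is a mammalian expression plasmid built on the pD649 backbone for producing the extracellular domain of human MDGA1, an immunoglobulin-superfamily cell-surface protein, as a secreted Fc fusion. It is propagated in E. coli as a high-copy plasmid using a ColE1/pUC-type origin and an ampicillin resistance (β-lactamase) gene. The sequenced record is 8,839 nt, consistent with the stated backbone plus a roughly 2.7 kb insert.

Expression is driven by the human CMV immediate-early enhancer and promoter, followed by a fragment of CMV intron A. An SP6 phage promoter sits just upstream of the coding region and also serves as a sequencing primer site. The open reading frame begins with a signal peptide; the name indicates "HAsp", although the annotation software matched this short segment to a mouse IgH signal sequence fragment. It continues through the MDGA1 ectodomain and then into a human IgG1 Fc region, and ends at a bovine growth hormone polyadenylation signal. The Fc carries the D265A and P329A (DAPA) substitutions, which are generally used to reduce Fc effector interactions. The record lists a C-terminal AviTag, a site for enzymatic biotinylation, and a 6xHis tag for metal-affinity purification, though these small tags are not individually annotated in the feature table. The insert is flanked by preserved NotI and AscI sites.

A separate SV40/EM7 promoter cassette with a puromycin N-acetyltransferase gene and an SV40 poly(A) signal should allow puromycin selection in mammalian cells. Short fragments of f1 ori, ble, KanR and lacZα appear to be backbone remnants. The depositor notes that some plasmids in this collection may carry an IS4-like transposase upstream of the CMV promoter, but none is annotated here. The construct belongs to a collection used to map human IgSF cell-surface protein interactions.
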