Features (pLannotate 1.2.2; 21 found; start..end, strand, type, name):
     77..380     +  enhancer       CMV enhancer: human cytomegalovirus immediate early enhancer
    381..584     +  promoter       CMV promoter: human cytomegalovirus (CMV) immediate early promoter
    720..763     +  intron         CMV intron (fragment): modified intron A from human cytomegalovirus
    815..833     +  promoter       SP6 promoter: promoter for bacteriophage SP6 RNA polymerase
    837..874     +  CDS            IgH signal sequence (fragment): signal sequence from the mouse immunoglobulin heavy chain variable region
    968..3796    +  CDS            MDGA1: MDGA1_HUMAN - Also known as MAMDC3. Experimental evidence at protein level: Swiss-Prot protein existence level 1. Required for radial migration of cortical neurons in the superficial layer of the neocortex (By similarity). Plays a role in the formation or maintenance of inhibitory synapses. May function by inhibiting the activity of NLGN2. From Homo sapiens (Human).
   3731..4408    +  CDS            IGHG1 (fragment): IGHG1_HUMAN - Experimental evidence at protein level: Swiss-Prot protein existence level 1. Constant region of immunoglobulin heavy chains. Immunoglobulins, also known as antibodies, are membrane-bound or secreted glycoproteins produced by B lymphocytes. In the recognition phase of humoral immunity, the membrane-bound immunoglobulins serve as receptors which, upon binding of a specific antigen, trigger the clonal expansion and differentiation of B lymphocytes into immunoglobulins- secreting plasma cells. Secreted immunoglobulins mediate the effector phase of humoral immunity, which results in
   4623..4734    +  polyA_signal   bGH poly(A) signal: bovine growth hormone polyadenylation signal
   4735..4843    +  rep_origin     f1 ori (fragment): f1 bacteriophage origin of replication; arrow indicates direction of (+) strand synthesis
   4857..5186    +  promoter       SV40 promoter: SV40 enhancer and early promoter
   5234..5281    +  promoter       EM7 promoter: synthetic bacterial promoter&nbsp
   5300..5899    +  CDS            PuroR (fragment): puromycin N-acetyltransferase; pac from Streptomyces; confers resistance to puromycin
   5909..6034    +  CDS            ble (fragment): BLE_KLEPN - Experimental evidence at protein level: Swiss-Prot protein existence level 1. Binding protein with a strong affinity to the bleomycin family of antibiotics. Binds to CL990; an antimitotic-antibiotic compound. From Klebsiella pneumoniae.
   6029..6150    +  polyA_signal   SV40 poly(A) signal: SV40 polyadenylation signal
   6203..7063    -  CDS            AmpR: β-lactamase; bla; confers resistance to ampicillin, carbenicillin, and related antibiotics
   7066..7162    -  promoter       AmpR promoter (fragment): bla
   7192..7216    -  CDS            KanR (fragment): aminoglycoside phosphotransferase; aph(3')-Ia; confers resistance to kanamycin
   7327..7915    +  rep_origin     ori: high-copy-number ColE1/pMB1/pBR322/pUC origin of replication
   8140..8157    +  terminator     rrnB T2 terminator (fragment): transcription terminator T2 from the E. coli rrnB gene
   8182..8201    -  CDS            lacZα (fragment): LacZα fragment of β-galactosidase; lacZ fragment
   8657..8673    +  protein_bind   lac operator: The lac repressor binds to the lac operator to inhibit transcription in E. coli. This inhibition can be relieved by adding lactose or isopropyl-β-D-thiogalactopyranoside (IPTG). lac repressor encoded by lacI
>Addgene plasmid #157003 | pD649-HAsp-MDGA1-Fc(DAPA)-AviTag-6xHis | addgene full sequence | sequence record 417867 | Addgene NGS Result
GGCATTGATTATTGACTAGTTATTAATAGTAATCAATTACGGGGTCATTAGTTCATAGCCCATATATGGA
GTTCCGCGTTACATAACTTACGGTAAATGGCCCGCCTGGCTGACCGCCCAACGACCCCCGCCCATTGACG
TCAATAATGACGTATGTTCCCATAGTAACGCCAATAGGGACTTTCCATTGACGTCAATGGGTGGAGTATT
TACGGTAAACTGCCCACTTGGCAGTACATCAAGTGTATCATATGCCAAGTACGCCCCCTATTGACGTCAA
TGACGGTAAATGGCCCGCCTGGCATTATGCCCAGTACATGACCTTATGGGACTTTCCTACTTGGCAGTAC
ATCTACGTATTAGTCATCGCTATTACCATGGTGATGCGGTTTTGGCAGTACATCAATGGGCGTGGATAGC
GGTTTGACTCACGGGGATTTCCAAGTCTCCACCCCATTGACGTCAATGGGAGTTTGTTTTGGCACCAAAA
TCAACGGGACTTTCCAAAATGTCGTAACAACTCCGCCCCATTGACGCAAATGGGCGGTAGGCGTGTACGG
TGGGAGGTCTATATAAGCAGAGCTCGTTTAGTGAACCGTCAGATCGCCTGGAGACGCCATCCACGCTGTT
TTGACCTCCATAGAAGACACCGGGACCGATCCAGCCTCCGCGGCCGGGAACGGTGCATTGGAACGCGGAT
TCCCCGTGCCAAGAGTGACGTAAGTACCGCCTATAGAGTCTATAGGCCCACCCCCTTGGCTTCGTTAGAA
CGCGGCTACAATTAATACATAACCTTATGTATCATACACATACGATTTAGGTGACACTATAGAATAACAT
CCACTTTGCCTTTCTCTCCACAGGTGTCCACTCCCAGGTCCAACTGCACCTCGGTTCTATCGAAAACGCG
CCTGCTAGCGCCACCATGAAGACCATCATTGCCCTGAGCTACATCTTCTGCCTGGTGTTCGCTGCGGCCG
CCCAAGGCGTTTACGCTCCTGCTCAAGCTCAGATTGTGCATGCCGGCCAGGCCTGCGTGGTCAAAGAGGA
CAATATCAGCGAGCGCGTGTACACCATCAGAGAAGGCGATACCCTGATGCTGCAGTGCCTGGTCACAGGA
CACCCTAGACCTCAAGTGCGGTGGACAAAAACAGCCGGCAGCGCCAGCGACAAGTTCCAAGAGACAAGCG
TGTTCAACGAGACACTGCGGATCGAGCGGATCGCCAGAACACAAGGCGGCAGATATTACTGCAAGGCCGA
GAATGGCGTGGGCGTGCCAGCCATCAAGAGCATCAGAGTGGACGTGCAGTACCTGGACGAGCCTATGCTG
ACAGTGCACCAGACAGTGTCCGACGTGCGGGGCAACTTCTACCAAGAAAAGACCGTGTTCCTGAGGTGCA
CCGTGAACAGCAACCCTCCAGCCAGATTCATCTGGAAGAGAGGCAGCGACACACTGAGCCACAGCCAGGA
TAACGGCGTGGACATCTACGAGCCTCTGTACACACAGGGCGAGACAAAGGTGCTGAAGCTGAAGAATCTG
CGGCCCCAGGACTACGCCAGCTATACTTGTCAGGTGTCCGTGCGGAATGTGTGCGGCATCCCTGATAAGG
CCATCACCTTCCGGCTGACCAACACAACAGCCCCTCCAGCTCTGAAGCTGTCCGTGAATGAGACACTGGT
GGTCAACCCCGGCGAGAATGTGACTGTGCAATGTCTGCTGACAGGCGGCGATCCTCTGCCTCAGCTTCAA
TGGTCACATGGCCCTGGACCTTTGCCTCTGGGAGCACTTGCTCAAGGCGGAACACTGTCTATTCCCAGCG
TGCAGGCCAGAGACAGCGGCTACTATAATTGCACCGCCACCAACAACGTGGGCAACCCCGCCAAGAAAAC
CGTGAATCTGCTCGTGCGGAGCATGAAGAACGCCACCTTCCAGATCACCCCAGACGTGATCAAAGAGAGC
GAGAACATCCAGCTCGGCCAGGACCTGAAACTGAGCTGCCATGTGGATGCCGTGCCTCAAGAGAAAGTGA
CCTACCAGTGGTTCAAGAACGGCAAGCCCGCCAGAATGAGCAAGAGACTGCTGGTCACCAGAAACGATCC
AGAGCTGCCTGCCGTGACAAGCAGCCTGGAACTGATCGACCTGCACTTCAGCGACTACGGCACCTACCTG
TGCATGGCTAGTTTTCCAGGCGCTCCCGTGCCTGATCTGAGCGTGGAAGTGAACATCAGCAGCGAGACAG
TGCCTCCTACCATCAGCGTGCCAAAAGGCAGAGCCGTCGTGACAGTTAGAGAGGGCTCTCCTGCCGAACT
GCAGTGTGAAGTGCGGGGAAAACCCAGACCTCCTGTGCTGTGGTCCCGCGTGGACAAAGAAGCTGCTCTG
CTGCCTTCTGGACTGCCCCTGGAAGAAACACCCGATGGCAAGCTGAGACTGGAACGGGTGTCCAGAGACA
TGAGCGGCACATACAGATGCCAGACCGCCAGATACAACGGCTTCAACGTGCGGCCTAGAGAAGCCCAGGT
GCAGCTGAATGTGCAGTTCCCTCCAGAGGTGGAACCTAGCTCTCAGGATGTGCGACAAGCTCTGGGTAGA
CCCGTGCTGCTCAGATGTTCTCTGCTGAGAGGCTCCCCTCAGAGAATTGCCTCTGCCGTGTGGCGGTTTA
AGGGACAACTTCTGCCTCCTCCTCCTGTGGTGCCTGCTGCTGCTGAAGCACCTGATCACGCTGAACTGAG
GCTGGACGCCGTGACCAGAGATAGCAGCGGCAGCTACGAGTGCAGCGTGTCCAATGATGTGGGAAGCGCC
GCCTGCCTGTTTCAAGTGTCTGCCAAGGCCTACTCTCCCGAGTTCTACTTCGACACCCCTAATCCTACCA
GAAGCCACAAGCTGAGCAAGAACTACAGCTACGTCCTGCAGTGGACCCAGAGGGAACCTGATGCAGTCGA
CCCCGTGCTGAACTACAGACTGTCCATCAGACAGCTGAACCAGCACAACGCCGTGGTCAAGGCTATCCCT
GTGCGGAGAGTGGAAAAGGGCCAGCTGCTCGAGTACATCCTGACCGATCTGAGAGTGCCCCACTCCTACG
AAGTGCGGCTGACCCCTTACACAACCTTCGGAGCTGGCGACATGGCCAGCCGGATCATCCACTACACCGA
GCCTATCAACAGCCCTAACCTGAGCGACAATACCTGCCACTTCGAGGACGAGAAGATCTGTGGCTACACC
CAGGATCTGACCGACAACTTCGACTGGACCAGACAGAACGCCCTGACACAGAACCCCAAGCGGAGCCCTA
ATACCGGACCTCCTACCGATATCTCTGGCACCCCTGAGGGCTACTACATGTTCATCGAAACCAGCAGACC
CAGAGAGCTGGGCGATAGAGCTAGACTGGTGTCCCCACTGTACAACGCCTCCGCCAAGTTCTACTGCGTG
TCCTTCTTCTACCATATGTACGGCAAGCACATCGGCAGCCTGAACCTGCTTGTGCGGTCAAGAAACAAAG
GCGCCCTGGATACACACGCTTGGAGCCTGTCTGGCAACAAGGGCAATGTGTGGCAGCAGGCCCATGTGCC
TATCAGCCCATCTGGCCCCTTTCAGATCATCTTCGAGGGCGTCAGAGGCCCTGGCTATCTGGGAGATATC
GCCATCGACGACGTGACCCTGAAGAAAGGCGAGTGCCCTAGAAAGCAGACAGACCCCAACAAGGTGGTGG
TCATGGGCGCGCCGGGCGGCGACAAGACCCACACCTGCCCCCCCTGCCCAGCTCCAGAACTGCTGGGAGG
GCCTTCCGTGTTCCTGTTCCCCCCCAAGCCCAAGGACACCCTGATGATCAGCAGGACCCCCGAGGTGACC
TGCGTGGTGGTGGCCGTGTCCCACGAGGACCCAGAGGTGAAGTTCAACTGGTACGTGGACGGCGTGGAGG
TGCACAACGCCAAGACCAAGCCCAGAGAGGAGCAGTACAACAGCACCTACAGGGTGGTGTCCGTGCTGAC
CGTGCTGCACCAGGACTGGCTGAACGGCAAAGAATACAAGTGCAAAGTCTCCAACAAGGCCCTGGCTGCC
CCAATCGAAAAGACAATCAGCAAGGCCAAGGGCCAGCCACGGGAGCCCCAGGTGTACACCCTGCCCCCCA
GCCGGGAGGAGATGACCAAGAACCAGGTGTCCCTGACCTGTCTGGTGAAGGGCTTCTACCCCAGCGATAT
CGCCGTGGAGTGGGAGAGCAACGGCCAGCCCGAGAACAACTACAAGACCACCCCCCCAGTGCTGGACAGC
GACGGCAGCTTCTTCCTGTACAGCAAGCTGACCGTGGACAAGTCCAGGTGGCAGCAGGGCAACGTGTTCA
GCTGCAGCGTGATGCACGAGGCCCTGCACAACCACTACACCCAGAAGTCCCTGAGCCTGAGCCCCGGCGG
CAGCGGTCTTAATGATATTTTCGAGGCTCAGAAGATTGAGTGGCATGAACACCACCACCATCACCACTAA
GGCCGGCCTGTAGTCACTGGCACAACGCGTTACCCGGTAAGCCAATCGGGTATACACGGTCGTCATACTG
CAGACAGGGTTCTTCTACTTTGCAAGATAGTCTTGAGTAGTAAAATAAATAGATAGAGAAAATCAGCCTC
GACTGTGCCTTCTAGTTGCCAGCCATCTGTTGTTTGCCCCTCCCCCGTGCCTTCCTTGACCCTGGAAGGT
GCCACTCCCACTGTCCTTTCCTAATAAAATGAGGAAATTGCATCACAACACTCAACCCTATCTCGGTCTA
TTCTTTTGATTTATAAGGGATTTTGCCGATTTCGGCCTATTGGTTAAAAAATGAGCTGATTTAACAAAAA
TTTAACGCGAATTAATTCTGTGGAATGTGTGTCAGTTAGGGTGTGGAAAGTCCCCAGGCTCCCCAGCAGG
CAGAAGTATGCAAAGCATGCATCTCAATTAGTCAGCAACCAGGTGTGGAAAGTCCCCAGGCTCCCCAGCA
GGCAGAAGTATGCAAAGCATGCATCTCAATTAGTCAGCAACCATAGTCCCGCCCCTAACTCCGCCCATCC
CGCCCCTAACTCCGCCCAGTTCCGCCCATTCTCCGCCCCATGGCTGACTAATTTTTTTTATTTATGCAGA
GGCCGAGGCCGCCTCTGCCTCTGAGCTATTCCAGAAGTAGTGAGGAGGCTTTTTTGGAGGCCTAGGCTTT
TGCAAAAAGCTCCCGGGAGCTTGTATATCCATTTTCGGATCTGATCAGCACGTGTTGACAATTAATCATC
GGCATAGTATATCGGCATAGTATAATACGACAAGGTGAGGAACTAAACCATGACCGAGTACAAGCCCACG
GTGCGCCTCGCCACCCGCGACGACGTCCCCAGGGCCGTACGCACCCTCGCCGCCGCGTTCGCCGACTACC
CCGCCACGCGCCACACCGTCGATCCGGACCGCCACATCGAGCGGGTCACCGAGCTGCAAGAACTCTTCCT
CACGCGCGTCGGGCTCGACATCGGCAAGGTGTGGGTCGCGGACGACGGCGCCGCGGTGGCGGTCTGGACC
ACGCCGGAGAGCGTCGAAGCGGGGGCGGTGTTCGCCGAGATCGGCCCGCGCATGGCCGAGTTGAGCGGTT
CCCGGCTGGCCGCGCAGCAACAGATGGAAGGCCTCCTGGCGCCGCACCGGCCCAAGGAGCCCGCGTGGTT
CCTGGCCACCGTCGGCGTCTCGCCCGACCACCAGGGCAAGGGTCTGGGCAGCGCCGTCGTGCTCCCCGGA
GTGGAGGCGGCCGAGCGCGCCGGGGTGCCCGCCTTCCTGGAGACATCCGCGCCCCGCAACCTCCCCTTCT
ACGAGCGGCTCGGCTTCACCGTCACCGCCGACGTCGAGGTGCCCGAAGGACCGCGCACCTGGTGCATGAC
CCGCAAGCCCGGTGCCTGACACGTGCTACGAGATTTCGATTCCACCGCCGCCTTCTATGAAAGGTTGGGC
TTCGGAATCGTTTTCCGGGACGCCGGCTGGATGATCCTCCAGCGCGGGGATCTCATGCTGGAGTTCTTCG
CCCACCCCAACTTGTTTATTGCAGCTTATAATGGTTACAAATAAAGCAATAGCATCACAAATTTCACAAA
TAAAGCATTTTTTTCACTGCATTCTAGTTGTGGTTTGTCCAAACTCATCAATGTATCTTATCATGTCTGT
ATACCGTCGACCTCTAGCTAGAGCTTGGCGTAATCATGGTCATTACCAATGCTTAATCAGTGAGGCACCT
ATCTCAGCGATCTGTCTATTTCGTTCATCCATAGTTGCCTGACTCCCCGTCGTGTAGATAACTACGATAC
GGGAGGGCTTACCATCTGGCCCCAGCGCTGCGATGATACCGCGAGAACCACGCTCACCGGCTCCGGATTT
ATCAGCAATAAACCAGCCAGCCGGAAGGGCCGAGCGCAGAAGTGGTCCTGCAACTTTATCCGCCTCCATC
CAGTCTATTAATTGTTGCCGGGAAGCTAGAGTAAGTAGTTCGCCAGTTAATAGTTTGCGCAACGTTGTTG
CCATCGCTACAGGCATCGTGGTGTCACGCTCGTCGTTTGGTATGGCTTCATTCAGCTCCGGTTCCCAACG
ATCAAGGCGAGTTACATGATCCCCCATGTTGTGCAAAAAAGCGGTTAGCTCCTTCGGTCCTCCGATCGTT
GTCAGAAGTAAGTTGGCCGCAGTGTTATCACTCATGGTTATGGCAGCACTGCATAATTCTCTTACTGTCA
TGCCATCCGTAAGATGCTTTTCTGTGACTGGTGAGTACTCAACCAAGTCATTCTGAGAATAGTGTATGCG
GCGACCGAGTTGCTCTTGCCCGGCGTCAATACGGGATAATACCGCGCCACATAGCAGAACTTTAAAAGTG
CTCATCATTGGAAAACGTTCTTCGGGGCGAAAACTCTCAAGGATCTTACCGCTGTTGAGATCCAGTTCGA
TGTAACCCACTCGTGCACCCAACTGATCTTCAGCATCTTTTACTTTCACCAGCGTTTCTGGGTGAGCAAA
AACAGGAAGGCAAAATGCCGCAAAAAAGGGAATAAGGGCGACACGGAAATGTTGAATACTCATATTCTTC
CTTTTTCAATATTATTGAAGCATTTATCAGGGTTATTGTCTCATGAGCGGATACATATTTGAATGTATTT
AGAAAAATAAACAAATAGGGGTCAGTGTTACAACCAATTAACCAATTCTGAACATTATCGCGAGCCCATT
TATACCTGAATATGGCTCATAACACCCCTTGCTCATGACCAAAATCCCTTAACGTGAGTTACGCGCGCGT
CGTTCCACTGAGCGTCAGACCCCGTAGAAAAGATCAAAGGATCTTCTTGAGATCCTTTTTTTCTGCGCGT
AATCTGCTGCTTGCAAACAAAAAAACCACCGCTACCAGCGGTGGTTTGTTTGCCGGATCAAGAGCTACCA
ACTCTTTTTCCGAAGGTAACTGGCTTCAGCAGAGCGCAGATACCAAATACTGTTCTTCTAGTGTAGCCGT
AGTTAGCCCACCACTTCAAGAACTCTGTAGCACCGCCTACATACCTCGCTCTGCTAATCCTGTTACCAGT
GGCTGCTGCCAGTGGCGATAAGTCGTGTCTTACCGGGTTGGACTCAAGACGATAGTTACCGGATAAGGCG
CAGCGGTCGGGCTGAACGGGGGGTTCGTGCACACAGCCCAGCTTGGAGCGAACGACCTACACCGAACTGA
GATACCTACAGCGTGAGCTATGAGAAAGCGCCACGCTTCCCGAAGGGAGAAAGGCGGACAGGTATCCGGT
AAGCGGCAGGGTCGGAACAGGAGAGCGCACGAGGGAGCTTCCAGGGGGAAACGCCTGGTATCTTTATAGT
CCTGTCGGGTTTCGCCACCTCTGACTTGAGCGTCGATTTTTGTGATGCTCGTCAGGGGGGCGGAGCCTAT
GGAAAAACGCCAGCAACGCGGCCTTTTTACGGTTCCTGGCCTTTTGCTGGCCTTTTGCTCACATGTTCTT
TCCTGCGTTATCCCCTGATTCTGTGGATAACCGTATTACCGCCTTTGAGTGAGCTGATACCGCTCGCCGC
AGCCGAACGACCGAGCGCAGCGAGTCAGTGAGCGAGGAAGCGGAAGGCGAGAGTAGGGAACTGCCAGGCA
TCAAACTAAGCAGAAGGCCCCTGACGGATGGCCTTTTTGCGTTTCTACAAACTCTTTCTGTGTTGTAAAA
CGACGGCCAGTCTTAAGCTCGGGCCCCCTGGGCGGTTCTGATAACGAGTAATCGTTAATCCGCAAATAAC
GTAAAAACCCGCTTCGGCGGGTTTTTTTATGGGGGGAGTTTAGGGAAAGAGCATTTGTCAGAATATTTAA
GGGCGCCTGTCACTTTGCTTGATATATGAGAATTATTTAACCTTATAAATGAGAAAAAAGCAACGCACTT
TAAATAAGATACGTTGCTTTTTCGATTGATGAACACCTATAATTAAACTATTCATCTATTATTTATGATT
TTTTGTATATACAATATTTCTAGTTTGTTAAAGAGAATTAAGAAAATAAATCTCGAAAATAATAAAGGGA
AAATCAGTTTTTGATATCAAAATTATACATGTCAACGATAATACAAAATATAATACAAACTATAAGATGT
TATCAGTATTTATTATCATTTAGAATAAATTTTGTGTCGCCCTTAATTGTGAGCGGATAACAATTACGAG
CTTCATGCACAGTGGCGTTGACTCAATATTGGCCATTAGCCATATTATTCATTGGTTATATAGCATAAAT
CAATATTGGCTATTGGCCATTGCATACGTTGTATCTATATCATAATATGTACATTTATATTGGCTCATGT
CCAATATGACCGCCATGTT
