>Addgene plasmid #157003 | pD649-HAsp-MDGA1-Fc(DAPA)-AviTag-6xHis | depositor partial sequence | sequence record 303116 | insert (extracellular domain)
CAAGGCGTTTACGCTCCTGCTCAAGCTCAGATTGTGCATGCCGGCCAGGCCTGCGTGGTCAAAGAGGACA
ATATCAGCGAGCGCGTGTACACCATCAGAGAAGGCGATACCCTGATGCTGCAGTGCCTGGTCACAGGACA
CCCTAGACCTCAAGTGCGGTGGACAAAAACAGCCGGCAGCGCCAGCGACAAGTTCCAAGAGACAAGCGTG
TTCAACGAGACACTGCGGATCGAGCGGATCGCCAGAACACAAGGCGGCAGATATTACTGCAAGGCCGAGA
ATGGCGTGGGCGTGCCAGCCATCAAGAGCATCAGAGTGGACGTGCAGTACCTGGACGAGCCTATGCTGAC
AGTGCACCAGACAGTGTCCGACGTGCGGGGCAACTTCTACCAAGAAAAGACCGTGTTCCTGAGGTGCACC
GTGAACAGCAACCCTCCAGCCAGATTCATCTGGAAGAGAGGCAGCGACACACTGAGCCACAGCCAGGATA
ACGGCGTGGACATCTACGAGCCTCTGTACACACAGGGCGAGACAAAGGTGCTGAAGCTGAAGAATCTGCG
GCCCCAGGACTACGCCAGCTATACTTGTCAGGTGTCCGTGCGGAATGTGTGCGGCATCCCTGATAAGGCC
ATCACCTTCCGGCTGACCAACACAACAGCCCCTCCAGCTCTGAAGCTGTCCGTGAATGAGACACTGGTGG
TCAACCCCGGCGAGAATGTGACTGTGCAATGTCTGCTGACAGGCGGCGATCCTCTGCCTCAGCTTCAATG
GTCACATGGCCCTGGACCTTTGCCTCTGGGAGCACTTGCTCAAGGCGGAACACTGTCTATTCCCAGCGTG
CAGGCCAGAGACAGCGGCTACTATAATTGCACCGCCACCAACAACGTGGGCAACCCCGCCAAGAAAACCG
TGAATCTGCTCGTGCGGAGCATGAAGAACGCCACCTTCCAGATCACCCCAGACGTGATCAAAGAGAGCGA
GAACATCCAGCTCGGCCAGGACCTGAAACTGAGCTGCCATGTGGATGCCGTGCCTCAAGAGAAAGTGACC
TACCAGTGGTTCAAGAACGGCAAGCCCGCCAGAATGAGCAAGAGACTGCTGGTCACCAGAAACGATCCAG
AGCTGCCTGCCGTGACAAGCAGCCTGGAACTGATCGACCTGCACTTCAGCGACTACGGCACCTACCTGTG
CATGGCTAGTTTTCCAGGCGCTCCCGTGCCTGATCTGAGCGTGGAAGTGAACATCAGCAGCGAGACAGTG
CCTCCTACCATCAGCGTGCCAAAAGGCAGAGCCGTCGTGACAGTTAGAGAGGGCTCTCCTGCCGAACTGC
AGTGTGAAGTGCGGGGAAAACCCAGACCTCCTGTGCTGTGGTCCCGCGTGGACAAAGAAGCTGCTCTGCT
GCCTTCTGGACTGCCCCTGGAAGAAACACCCGATGGCAAGCTGAGACTGGAACGGGTGTCCAGAGACATG
AGCGGCACATACAGATGCCAGACCGCCAGATACAACGGCTTCAACGTGCGGCCTAGAGAAGCCCAGGTGC
AGCTGAATGTGCAGTTCCCTCCAGAGGTGGAACCTAGCTCTCAGGATGTGCGACAAGCTCTGGGTAGACC
CGTGCTGCTCAGATGTTCTCTGCTGAGAGGCTCCCCTCAGAGAATTGCCTCTGCCGTGTGGCGGTTTAAG
GGACAACTTCTGCCTCCTCCTCCTGTGGTGCCTGCTGCTGCTGAAGCACCTGATCACGCTGAACTGAGGC
TGGACGCCGTGACCAGAGATAGCAGCGGCAGCTACGAGTGCAGCGTGTCCAATGATGTGGGAAGCGCCGC
CTGCCTGTTTCAAGTGTCTGCCAAGGCCTACTCTCCCGAGTTCTACTTCGACACCCCTAATCCTACCAGA
AGCCACAAGCTGAGCAAGAACTACAGCTACGTCCTGCAGTGGACCCAGAGGGAACCTGATGCAGTCGACC
CCGTGCTGAACTACAGACTGTCCATCAGACAGCTGAACCAGCACAACGCCGTGGTCAAGGCTATCCCTGT
GCGGAGAGTGGAAAAGGGCCAGCTGCTCGAGTACATCCTGACCGATCTGAGAGTGCCCCACTCCTACGAA
GTGCGGCTGACCCCTTACACAACCTTCGGAGCTGGCGACATGGCCAGCCGGATCATCCACTACACCGAGC
CTATCAACAGCCCTAACCTGAGCGACAATACCTGCCACTTCGAGGACGAGAAGATCTGTGGCTACACCCA
GGATCTGACCGACAACTTCGACTGGACCAGACAGAACGCCCTGACACAGAACCCCAAGCGGAGCCCTAAT
ACCGGACCTCCTACCGATATCTCTGGCACCCCTGAGGGCTACTACATGTTCATCGAAACCAGCAGACCCA
GAGAGCTGGGCGATAGAGCTAGACTGGTGTCCCCACTGTACAACGCCTCCGCCAAGTTCTACTGCGTGTC
CTTCTTCTACCATATGTACGGCAAGCACATCGGCAGCCTGAACCTGCTTGTGCGGTCAAGAAACAAAGGC
GCCCTGGATACACACGCTTGGAGCCTGTCTGGCAACAAGGGCAATGTGTGGCAGCAGGCCCATGTGCCTA
TCAGCCCATCTGGCCCCTTTCAGATCATCTTCGAGGGCGTCAGAGGCCCTGGCTATCTGGGAGATATCGC
CATCGACGACGTGACCCTGAAGAAAGGCGAGTGCCCTAGAAAGCAGACAGACCCCAACAAGGTGGTGGTC
ATG
